Addgene plasmid #53826: CBR1_pCSdest
Depositing lab: Roger Reeves. Depositing organization: Johns Hopkins University and School of Medicine. Publication: Survey of Human Chromosome 21 Gene Expression Effects on Early Development in Danio rerio. Edie S, Zaghloul NA, Leitch CC, Klinedinst DK, Lebron J, Thole JF, McCallion AS, Katsanis N, Reeves RH. G3 (Bethesda). 2018 Jul 2;8(7):2215-2223. doi: 10.1534/g3.118.200144. PubMed 29760202.
Backbone
  Vector backbone: pCSDest
  Backbone manufacturer: Lawson Lab (Addgene Plasmid 22423)
  Backbone size w/o insert (bp): 4095
  Vector type: Mammalian Expression
Growth in bacteria
  Bacterial resistance: Ampicillin, 100 μg/mL
  Growth temperature: 37°C
  Growth strain: Top10
  Copy number: High Copy
Gene/Insert
  Gene/Insert name: CBR1
  Species: H. sapiens (human)
  Insert size (bp): 834
  Entrez Gene: CBR1 (a.k.a. CBR, PG-9-KR, SDR21C1, hCBR1)
  Promoter: SP6 and CMV
  Cloning method: Gateway Cloning
  Sequencing primers: 5′ CMV-F; 3′ EBV-Rev
Terms and licenses: Academic/Nonprofit Terms; Industry Terms
Depositor comments: NM_001757
How to cite: CBR1_pCSdest was a gift from Roger Reeves (Addgene plasmid # 53826 ; http://n2t.net/addgene:53826 ; RRID:Addgene_53826)
