[The description below was written by a language model from this plasmid's Addgene catalogue record.]
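Description:
CBR1_pCSdest is an expression clone in which the human CBR1 open reading frame (carbonyl reductase 1, an 834 bp insert corresponding to the reference transcript noted by the depositor) was transferred by Gateway recombination into the pCSDest destination vector. pCSDest is a Gateway-adapted backbone of about 4.1 kb, catalogued here as a mammalian expression vector. The plasmid is maintained in E. coli at high copy number under ampicillin selection. The record does not name the replication origin, and no feature table is available to confirm individual backbone elements such as the recombination scars or the polyadenylation signal.

The insert sits downstream of two promoters, CMV and SP6, which give the construct a dual purpose. The CMV promoter drives strong constitutive transcription by RNA polymerase II when the DNA is introduced into vertebrate cells. The SP6 bacteriophage promoter allows the same plasmid to serve as a template for in vitro transcription, producing synthetic mRNA encoding CBR1. No epitope tag, fusion partner or reporter is listed, so the protein appears to be expressed in untagged form, although the record does not explicitly state this.

The clone belongs to a collection built to survey how expression of human chromosome 21 genes affects early development in zebrafish (Danio rerio), work relevant to understanding gene dosage effects in trisomy 21. In that setting, CBR1_pCSdest would typically supply CBR1 mRNA or DNA for overexpression in embryos, and it is equally suitable for transient expression of human CBR1 in cultured mammalian cells.
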