>Addgene plasmid #53826 | CBR1_pCSdest | addgene partial sequence | sequence record 94800 | CMV-F 5'-CGCAAATGGGCGGTAGGCGTG-3'
GCATGCTCGTTTAGGGAACCGCCATTCTGCCTGGGGACGTCGGAGCAAGCTTGATTTAGGTGACACTATA
GAATACAAGCTACTTGTTCTTTTTGCAGGATCCCATCGATTCGAATTCAAGGATCACAAGTTTGTACAAA
AAAGCAGGCACCATGTCGTCCGGCATCCATGTAGCGCTGGTGACTGGAGGCAACAAGGGCATCGGCTTGG
CCATCGTGCGCGACCTGTGCCGGCTGTTCTCGGGGGACGTGGTGCTCACGGCGCGGGACGTGACGCGGGG
CCAGGCGGCCGTACAGCAGCTGCAGGCGGAGGGCCTGAGCCCGCGCTTCCACCAGCTGGACATCGACGAT
CTGCAGAGCATCCGCGCCCTGCGCGACTTCCTGCGCAAGGAGTACGGGGGCCTGGACGTGCTGGTCAACA
ACGCGGGCATCGCCTTCAAGGTTGCTGATCCCACACCCTTTCATATTCAAGCTGAAGTGACGATGAAAAC
AAATTTCTTTGGTACCCGAGATGTGTGCACAGAATTACTCCCTCTAATAAAACCCCAAGGGAGAGTGGTG
AACGTATCTAGCATCATGAGCGTCAGAGCCCTTAAAAGCTGCAGCCCAGAGCTGCAGCAGAAGTTCCGCA
GTGAGACCATCACTGAGGAGGAGCTGGTGGGGCTCATGAACAAGTTTGTGGAGGATACAAAGAAGGGAGT
GCACCAGAAGGAGGGCTGGCCCAGCAGCGCATACGGGGTGACGAAGATTGGCGTCACCGTTCTGTCCAGG
ATCCACGCCAGGAAACTGAGTGAGCAGA
