>Addgene plasmid #53826 | CBR1_pCSdest | addgene partial sequence | sequence record 95004 | EBV-rev 5'-GTGGTTTGTCCAAACTCATC-3'
GACTCACTATAGTTCTAGAGGCTCGAGAGGATCACCACTTTGTACAAGAAAGCTGGGTTCTACCACTGTT
CAACTCTCTTCTCTGAAACAAATTGTCCATGGGGACCCTCAGCATCTGGGGGCAAAAGGGCCAAGTACAC
AGGGGTCTCTGCACCTTCTTCTGGGCTCTTGGTGGCCTTGGGTCCCGCCATGTCAGTTCTCACCCACCCT
GGGCAGCAGGCATTCAGGAGGATCTTGTCCCCTTTCCTCTGCTCACTCAGTTTCCTGGCGTGGATCCTGG
ACAGAACGGTGACGCCAATCTTCGTCACCCCGTATGCGCTGCTGGGCCAGCCCTCCTTCTGGTGCACTCC
CTTCTTTGTATCCTCCACAAACTTGTTCATGAGCCCCACCAGCTCCTCCTCAGTGATGGTCTCACTGCGG
AACTTCTGCTGCAGCTCTGGGCTGCAGCTTTTAAGGGCTCTGACGCTCATGATGCTAGATACGTTCACCA
CTCTCCCTTGGGGTTTTATTAGAGGGAGTAATTCTGTGCACACATCTCGGGTACCAAAGAAATTTGTTTT
CATCGTCACTTCAGCTTGAATATGAAAGGGTGTGGGATCAGCAACCTTGAAGGCGATGCCCGCGTTGTTG
ACCAGCACGTCCAGGCCCCCGTACTCCTTGCGCAGGAAGTCGCGCAGGGCGCGGATGCTCTGCAGATCGT
CGATGTCCAGCTGGTGGAAGCGCGGGCTCAGGCCCTCCGCCTGCAGCTGCTGTACGGCCGCCTGGCCCCG
CGTCACGTCCCGCGCCGTGAGCA
